Addgene plasmid #91467: pHH0103_GRAP2-1/2
Purpose: Protein expression and purification of human SH3 domain construct GRAP2-1/2
Depositing lab: Sachdev Sidhu. Depositing organization: University of Toronto. Publication: Comprehensive Analysis of the Human SH3 Domain Family Reveals a Wide Variety of Non-canonical Specificities. Teyra J, Huang H, Jain S, Guan X, Dong A, Liu Y, Tempel W, Min J, Tong Y, Kim PM, Bader GD, Sidhu SS. Structure. 2017 Oct 3;25(10):1598-1610.e3. doi: 10.1016/j.str.2017.07.017. Epub 2017 Sep 7. PubMed 28890361.
Backbone
  Vector backbone: pHH0103
  Vector type: Bacterial Expression
Growth in bacteria
  Bacterial resistance: Ampicillin, 100 μg/mL
  Growth temperature: 37°C
  Growth strain: DH5alpha
  Copy number: Low Copy
Gene/Insert
  Gene/Insert name: GRAP2-1/2
  Species: H. sapiens (human)
  Insert size (bp): 218
  Entrez Gene: GRAP2 (a.k.a. GADS, GRAP-2, GRB2L, GRBLG, GRID, GRPL, GrbX, Grf40, Mona, P38)
  Cloning method: Restriction Enzyme; 5′ cloning site Sfi1 (unknown if destroyed); 3′ cloning site Not1 (unknown if destroyed)
Terms and licenses: Academic/Nonprofit Terms; Industry Terms: Not Available to Industry
How to cite: pHH0103_GRAP2-1/2 was a gift from Sachdev Sidhu (Addgene plasmid # 91467 ; http://n2t.net/addgene:91467 ; RRID:Addgene_91467)
