[The description below was written by a language model from this plasmid's Addgene catalogue record and pLannotate feature annotations shown in this document.]
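Description:
pHH0103_GRAP2-1/2 is a bacterial expression plasmid of about 6.9 kb, built on the pHH0103 backbone, for producing and purifying an SH3 domain from human GRAP2 (also known as GADS, Mona or GRID). It is propagated in E. coli under ampicillin selection, conferred by a TEM-type beta-lactamase gene with its own promoter. Replication depends on a ColE1/pBR322-type origin, and a pBR322 bom region is also present. The catalogue lists the plasmid as low copy, although the rop gene is annotated only as two fragments interrupted by an f1 phage origin.

The expression cassette is driven by the tac promoter with a downstream lac operator. A plasmid-borne lacI gene under the lacIq promoter supplies high levels of repressor, so expression stays off until it is induced with IPTG. The annotated reading frame begins with a 6xHis tag, followed by Schistosoma japonicum glutathione S-transferase and then the GRAP2 fragment. The insert is catalogued as 218 bp and was cloned between SfiI and NotI sites. The product should therefore be a His-GST-SH3 fusion that can be purified on nickel or glutathione resin. The "1/2" in the name presumably marks the first of the two SH3 domains in GRAP2, though the record does not say so explicitly.

A phage fd terminator follows the insert. Beyond it lie fragments of M13 gene III, along with remnants of the tetracycline resistance gene and promoter. Together with the f1 origin, these suggest the backbone descends from a phage-display phagemid, but they sit downstream of the terminator and do not appear to be part of the expressed fusion. The associated work surveyed binding specificities across the human SH3 domain family, which is consistent with using this purified domain in binding studies.
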