Features (pLannotate 1.2.2; 21 found; start..end, strand, type, name):
     49..126     +  promoter       lacIq promoter: lacI (mutant); In the lacIq allele, a single base change in the promoter boosts expression of the lacI gene about 10-fold.
    127..1209    +  CDS            lacI: lac repressor; lacI; The lac repressor binds to the lac operator to inhibit transcription in E. coli. This inhibition can be relieved by adding lactose or isopropyl-β-D-thiogalactopyranoside (IPTG).
   1222..1243    +  protein_bind   CAP binding site: CAP binding activates transcription in the presence of cAMP. E. coli catabolite activator protein
   1262..1279    +  promoter       tet promoter (fragment): E. coli promoter for tetracycline efflux protein gene
   1452..1480    +  promoter       tac promoter: strong E. coli promoter; hybrid between the trp and lac UV5 promoters
   1488..1504    +  protein_bind   lac operator: The lac repressor binds to the lac operator to inhibit transcription in E. coli. This inhibition can be relieved by adding lactose or isopropyl-β-D-thiogalactopyranoside (IPTG). lac repressor encoded by lacI
   1589..1606    +  CDS            6xHis: 6xHis affinity tag
   1622..2275    +  CDS            GST26_SCHJA: Experimental evidence at protein level: Swiss-Prot protein existence level 1. GST isoenzymes appear to play a central role in the parasite detoxification system. Other functions are also suspected including a role in increasing the solubility of haematin in the parasite gut. From Schistosoma japonicum (Blood fluke).
   2375..2539    +  CDS            GRAP2 (fragment): GRAP2_HUMAN - Also known as GADS, GRB2L, GRID. Experimental evidence at protein level: Swiss-Prot protein existence level 1. Interacts with SLP-76 to regulate NF-AT activation. Binds to tyrosine-phosphorylated shc. From Homo sapiens (Human).
   2555..2602    +  terminator     fd terminator (sequence withheld): central terminator from bacteriophage fd (Otsuka and Kunisawa, 1982)
   2607..2819    +  CDS            M13 gene III (fragment) (sequence partly withheld): pIII; III; minor coat protein
   2834..3304    +  CDS            M13 gene III (fragment) (sequence partly withheld): pIII; III; minor coat protein
   3326..3396    +  CDS            TcR (fragment): tetracycline efflux protein; tet; confers resistance to tetracycline
   3638..4018    -  CDS            YPB1_ECOLX: Protein predicted: Swiss-Prot protein existence level 4. From Escherichia coli.
   4035..4186    +  CDS            rop (fragment): Rop protein, which maintains plasmids at low copy number; rop
   4222..4650    -  rep_origin     f1 ori (sequence partly withheld): f1 bacteriophage origin of replication; arrow indicates direction of (+) strand synthesis
   4659..4698    +  CDS            rop (fragment): Rop protein, which maintains plasmids at low copy number; rop
   4800..4940    +  misc_feature   bom: basis of mobility region from pBR322
   5126..5713    -  rep_origin     ori: high-copy-number ColE1/pMB1/pBR322/pUC origin of replication
   5887..6744    -  CDS            bla: BLAT_ECOLX - Experimental evidence at protein level: Swiss-Prot protein existence level 1. TEM-type are the most prevalent beta-lactamases in enterobacteria; they hydrolyze the beta-lactam bond in susceptible beta-lactam antibiotics, thus conferring resistance to penicillins and cephalosporins. TEM-3 and TEM-4 are capable of hydrolyzing cefotaxime and ceftazidime. TEM-5 is capable of hydrolyzing ceftazidime. TEM-6 is capable of hydrolyzing ceftazidime and aztreonam. TEM-8/CAZ-2, TEM- 16/CAZ-7 and TEM-24/CAZ-6 are markedly active against ceftazidime. IRT- 4 shows resistance to beta-lactamase in
   6745..6849    -  promoter       AmpR promoter: bla
>Addgene plasmid #91467 | pHH0103_GRAP2-1/2 | addgene full sequence | sequence record 192351 | Addgene NGS Result
CTATAAAAATAGGCGTATCACGAGGCCCTTTCGTCTTCAAGAATTCCCGACACCATCGAATGGTGCAAAA
CCTTTCGCGGTATGGCATGATAGCGCCCGGAAGAGAGTCAATTCAGGGTGGTGAATGTGAAACCAGTAAC
GTTATACGATGTCGCAGAGTATGCCGGTGTCTCTTATCAGACCGTTTCCCGCGTGGTGAACCAGGCCAGC
CACGTTTCTGCGAAAACGCGGGAAAAAGTGGAAGCGGCGATGGCGGAGCTGAATTACATTCCCAACCGCG
TGGCACAACAACTGGCGGGCAAACAGTCGTTGCTGATTGGCGTTGCCACCTCCAGTCTGGCCCTGCACGC
GCCGTCGCAAATTGTCGCGGCGATTAAATCTCGCGCCGATCAACTGGGTGCCAGCGTGGTGGTGTCGATG
GTAGAACGAAGCGGCGTCGAAGCCTGTAAAGCGGCGGTGCACAATCTTCTCGCGCAACGCGTCAGTGGGC
TGATCATTAACTATCCGCTGGATGACCAGGATGCCATTGCTGTGGAAGCTGCCTGCACTAATGTTCCGGC
GTTATTTCTTGATGTCTCTGACCAGACACCCATCAACAGTATTATTTTCTCCCATGAAGACGGTACGCGA
CTGGGCGTGGAGCATCTGGTCGCATTGGGTCACCAGCAAATCGCGCTGTTAGCGGGCCCATTAAGTTCTG
TCTCGGCGCGTCTGCGTCTGGCTGGCTGGCATAAATATCTCACTCGCAATCAAATTCAGCCGATAGCGGA
ACGGGAAGGCGACTGGAGTGCCATGTCCGGTTTTCAACAAACCATGCAAATGCTGAATGAGGGCATCGTT
CCCACTGCGATGCTGGTTGCCAACGATCAGATGGCGCTGGGCGCAATGCGCGCCATTACCGAGTCCGGGC
TGCGCGTTGGTGCGGATATCTCGGTAGTGGGATACGACGATACCGAAGACAGCTCATGTTATATCCCGCC
GTTAACCACCATCAAACAGGATTTTCGCCTGCTGGGGCAAACCAGCGTGGACCGCTTGCTGCAACTCTCT
CAGGGCCAGGCGGTGAAGGGCAATCAGCTGTTGCCCGTCTCACTGGTGAAAAGAAAAACCACCCTGGCGC
CCAATACGCAAACCGCCTCTCCCCGCGCGTTGGCCGATTCATTAATGCAGCTGGCACGACAGGTTTCCCG
ACTGGAAAGCGGGCAGTGAGCGCAACGCAATTAATGTAAGTTAGCTCACTCATTAGGCACAATTCTCATG
TTTGACAGCTTATCATCGACTGCACGGTGCACCAATGCTTCTGGCGTCAGGCAGCCATCGGAAGCTGTGG
TATGGCTGTGCAGGTCGTAAATCACTGCATAATTCGTGTCGCTCAAGGCGCACTCCCGTTCTGGATAATG
TTTTTTGCGCCGACATCATAACGGTTCTGGCAAATATTCTGAAATGAGCTGTTGACAATTAATCATCGGC
TCGTATAATGTGTGGAATTGTGAGCGGATAACAATTTCACACAGGAAACAGCCAGTCCGTTTAGGTGTTT
TCACGAGCACTTCACCAACAAGGACCATAGATTATGAAAATCGAAGAACACCATCACCATCACCATTCCA
GCGGTAAGCTTATGTCCCCTATACTAGGTTATTGGAAAATTAAGGGCCTTGTGCAACCCACTCGACTTCT
TTTGGAATATCTTGAAGAAAAATATGAAGAGCATTTGTATGAGCGCGATGAAGGTGATAAATGGCGAAAC
AAAAAGTTTGAATTGGGTTTGGAGTTTCCCAATCTTCCTTATTATATTGATGGTGATGTTAAATTAACAC
AGTCTATGGCCATCATACGTTATATAGCTGACAAGCACAACATGTTGGGTGGTTGTCCAAAAGAGCGTGC
AGAGATTTCAATGCTTGAAGGAGCGGTTTTGGATATTAGATACGGTGTTTCGAGAATTGCATATAGTAAA
GACTTTGAAACTCTCAAAGTTGATTTTCTTAGCAAGCTACCTGAAATGCTGAAAATGTTCGAAGATCGTT
TATGTCATAAAACATATTTAAATGGTGATCATGTAACCCATCCTGACTTCATGTTGTATGACGCTCTTGA
TGTTGTTTTATACATGGACCCAATGTGCCTGGATGCGTTCCCAAAATTAGTTTGTTTTAAAAAACGTATT
GAAGCTATCCCACAAATTGATAAGTACTTGAAATCCAGCAAGTATATAGCATGGCCTTTGCAGGGCTGGC
AAGCCACGTTTGGTGGTGGCGACCATCCTCCAAAATCGGATCTGGAAGTTCTGTTCCAGGGGCCCCTGTC
CAGCGGTCTGGTTCCGCGTGGTTCCGGTACCGCGGCCCAGCCGGCCATGGCCCAGGGCGCGCTGATGGAA
GCCGTCGCCAAATTTGATTTCACCGCCTCCGGTGAAGATGAACTGTCCTTTCATACCGGTGATGTTCTGA
AAATCCTGTCCAACCAGGAAGAATGGTTCAAAGCAGAACTGGGTTCCCAGGAAGGTTATGTTCCGAAAAA
CTTCATTGATATTCAGTTCGCGGCCGCATA
[142 nt withheld, positions 2551-2692]
C
[98 nt withheld, positions 2694-2791]
AGTTTGTACTGGTGACGAAACTCAGTGTCTAGCTAGAGTGGC
[149 nt withheld, positions 2834-2982]
T
[41 nt withheld, positions 2984-3024]
T
[62 nt withheld, positions 3026-3087]
A
[35 nt withheld, positions 3089-3123]
CCTCCCTCAATCGGTTGAATGTCGCCCTTTTGTCTTTGGCGCTGGTAAACCATATGAA
[86 nt withheld, positions 3182-3267]
T
[54 nt withheld, positions 3269-3322]
CTAGCGCCGCCCTATACCTTGTCTGCCTCCCCGCGTTGCGTCGCGGTGCATGGAGCCGGGCCACCTCGAC
CTGAATGGAAGCCGGCGGCACCTCGCTAACGGATTCACCACTCCAAGAATTGGAGCCAATCAATTCTTGC
GGAGAACTGTGAATGCGCAAACCAACCCTTGGCAGAACATATCCATCGCGTCCGCCATCTCCAGCAGCCG
CACGCGGCGCATCTCGGGCAGCGTTGGGTCCTGGCCACGGGTGCGCATGATCGTGCTCCTGTCGTTGAGG
ACCCGGCTAGGCTGGCGGGGTTGCCTTACTGGTTAGCAGAATGAATCACCGATACGCGAGCGAACGTGAA
GCGACTGCTGCTGCAAAACGTCTGCGACCTGAGCAACAACATGAATGGTCTTCGGTTTCCGTGTTTCGTA
AAGTCTGGAAACGCGGAAGTCAGCGCCCTGCACCATTATGTTCCGGATCTGCATCGCAGGATGCTGCTGG
CTACCCTGTGGAACACCTACATCTGTATTAACGAAGCGCTGGCATTGACCCTGAGTGATTTTTCTCTGGT
CCCGCCGCATCCATACCGCCAGTTGTTTACCCTCACAACGTTCCAGTAACCGGGCATGTTCATCATCAGT
AACCCGTATCGTGAGCATCCTCTCTCGTTTCATCGGTATCATTACCCCCATGAACAGAAATCCCCCTTAC
ACGGAGGCATCAGTGACCAAACAGGAAAAAACCGCCCTTAACATGGCCCGCTTTATCAGAAGCCAGACAT
TAACGCTTCTGGAGAAACTCAACGAGCTGGACGCGGATGAACAGGCAGACATCTGTGAATCGCTTCACGA
CCACGCTGATGAGCTTTACCGCAGGATCCGCGAAATTGTAAGCGTTAATATTTTGTTAAAATTCGCGTTA
AATTTTTGTTAAATCAGCTCATTTTTTAACCAATAGGCCGAAATCGGCAAAATCCCTTATAAATCAAAAG
AATAGACCGAGATAGGGT
[37 nt withheld, positions 4321-4357]
AAAGAACGTGGACTCCAACGTCAAAGG
[49 nt withheld, positions 4385-4433]
T
[91 nt withheld, positions 4435-4525]
G
[124 nt withheld, positions 4527-4650]
CGCGGATCCTGCCTCGCGCGTTTCGGTGATGACGGTGAAAACCTCTGACACATGCAGCTCCCGGAGACGG
TCACAGCTTGTCTGTAAGCGGATGCCGGGAGCAGACAAGCCCGTCAGGGCGCGTCAGCGGGTGTTGGCGG
GTGTCGGGGCGCAGCCATGACCCAGTCACGTAGCGATAGCGGAGTGTATACTGGCTTAACTATGCGGCAT
CAGAGCAGATTGTACTGAGAGTGCACCATATGCGGTGTGAAATACCGCACAGATGCGTAAGGAGAAAATA
CCGCATCAGGCGCTCTTCCGCTTCCTCGCTCACTGACTCGCTGCGCTCGGTCGTTCGGCTGCGGCGAGCG
GTATCAGCTCACTCAAAGGCGGTAATACGGTTATCCACAGAATCAGGGGATAACGCAGGAAAGAACATGT
GAGCAAAAGGCCAGCAAAAGGCCAGGAACCGTAAAAAGGCCGCGTTGCTGGCGTTTTTCCATAGGCTCCG
CCCCCCTGACGAGCATCACAAAAATCGACGCTCAAGTCAGAGGTGGCGAAACCCGACAGGACTATAAAGA
TACCAGGGTTTCCCCCTGGAAGCTCCCTCGTGCGCTCTCCTGTTCCGACCCTGCCGCTTACCGGATACCT
GTCCGCCTTTCTCCCTTCGGGAAGCGTGGCGCTTTCTCATAGCTCACGCTGTAGGTATCTCAGTTCGGTG
TAGGTCGTTCGCTCCAAGCTGGGCTGTGTGCACGAACCCCCCGTTCAGCCCGACCGCTGCGCCTTATCCG
GTAACTATCGTCTTGAGTCCAACCCGGTAAGACACGACTTATCGCCACTGGCAGCAGCCACTGGTAACAG
GATTAGCAGAGCGAGGTATGTAGGCGGTGCTACAGAGTTCTTGAAGTGGTGGCCTAACTACGGCTACACT
AGAAGGACAGTATTTGGTATCTGCGCTCTGCTGAAGCCAGTTACCTTCGGAAAAAGAGTTGGTAGCTCTT
GATCCGGCAAACAAACCACCGCTGGTAGCGGTGGTTTTTTTGTTTGCAAGCAGCAGATTACGCGCAGAAA
AAAAGGATCTCAAGAAGATCCTTTGATCTTTTCTACGGGGTCTGACGCTCAGTGGAACGAAAACTCACGT
TAAGGGATTTTGGTCATGAGATTATCAAAAAGGATCTTCACCTAGATCCTTTTAAATTAAAAATGAAGTT
TTAAATCAATCTAAAGTATATATGAGTAAACTTGGTCTGACAGTTACCAATGCTTAATCAGTGAGGCACC
TATCTCAGCGATCTGTCTATTTCGTTCATCCATAGTTGCCTGACTCCCCGTCGTGTAGATAACTACGATA
CGGGAGGGCTTACCATCTGGCCCCAGTGCTGCAATGATACCGCGAGACCCACGCTCACCGGCTCCAGATT
TATCAGCAATAAACCAGCCAGCCGGAAGGGCCGAGCGCAGAAGTGGTCCTGCAACTTTATCCGCCTCCAT
CCAGTCTATTAATTGTTGCCGGGAAGCTAGAGTAAGTAGTTCGCCAGTTAATAGTTTGCGCAACGTTGTT
GCCATTGCTGCAGGCATCGTGGTGTCACGCTCGTCGTTTGGTATGGCTTCATTCAGCTCCGGTTCCCAAC
GATCAAGGCGAGTTACATGATCCCCCATATTGTGCAAAAAAGCGGTTAGCTCCTTCGGTCCTCCGATCGT
TGTCAGAAGTAAGTTGGCCGCAGTGTTATCACTCATGGTTATGGCAGCACTGCATAATTCTCTTACTGTC
ATGCCATCCGTAAGATGCTTTTCTGTGACTGGTGAGTACTCAACCAAGTCATTCTGAGAATAGTGTATGC
GGCGACCGAGTTGCTCTTGCCCGGCGTCAACACGGGATAATACCGCGCCACATAGCAGAACTTTAAAAGT
GCTCATCATTGGAAAACGTTCTTCGGGGCGAAAACTCTCAAGGATCTTACCGCTGTTGAGATCCAGTTCG
ATGTAACCCACTCGTGCACCCAACTGATCTTCAGCATCTTTTACTTTCACCAGCGTTTCTGGGTGAGCAA
AAACAGGAAGGCAAAATGCCGCAAAAAAGGGAATAAGGGCGACACGGAAATGTTGAATACTCATACTCTT
CCTTTTTCAATATTATTGAAGCATTTATCAGGGTTATTGTCTCATGAGCGGATACATATTTGAATGTATT
TAGAAAAATAAACAAATAGGGGTTCCGCGCACATTTCCCCGAAAAGTGCCACCTGACGTCTAAGAAACCA
TTATTATCATGACATTAAC
