>Addgene plasmid #91467 | pHH0103_GRAP2-1/2 | depositor partial sequence | sequence record 175955 | insert sequence
GGTACCGAATTCGGATCCGCGCGCTGATGGAAGCCGTCGCCAAATTTGATTTCACCGCCTCCGGTGAAGA
TGAACTGTCCTTTCATACCGGTGATGTTCTGAAAATCCTGTCCAACCAGGAAGAATGGTTCAAAGCAGAA
CTGGGTTCCCAGGAAGGTTATGTTCCGAAAAACTTCATTGATATTCAGTTCGCGGCCGCTAGCTAAGTCG
ACGAGCTC
